Addgene plasmid #123149: pXWJ109HgAmp30E
Purpose: Mercury sensor with an optimized HrpRS-based amplifier. pSB3K3 carrying J109-32merR-t-PmerT-30hrpR-30hrpS-t-PhrpLE-30gfp-t
Depositing lab: Baojun Wang. Depositing organization: University of Edinburgh. Publication: Cascaded amplifying circuits enable ultrasensitive cellular sensors for toxic metals. Wan X, Volpetti F, Petrova E, French C, Maerkl SJ, Wang B. Nat Chem Biol. 2019 May;15(5):540-548. doi: 10.1038/s41589-019-0244-3. Epub 2019 Mar 25. PubMed 30911179.
Backbone
  Vector backbone: pSB3K3
  Backbone size w/o insert (bp): 2750
  Total vector size (bp): 6620
  Vector type: Bacterial Expression, Synthetic Biology
Growth in bacteria
  Bacterial resistance: Kanamycin, 50 μg/mL
  Growth temperature: 37°C
  Growth strain: DH5alpha
  Copy number: Low Copy
Gene/Insert
  Gene/Insert name: J109-32merR-t-PmerT-30hrpR-30hrpS-t-PhrpLE-30gfp-t
  Species: Synthetic
  Insert size (bp): 3870
  Promoter: J109, PmerT, PhrpLE
  Cloning method: Restriction Enzyme; 5′ cloning site EcoRI (not destroyed); 3′ cloning site PstI (not destroyed)
  Sequencing primers: 5′ TGCCACCTGACGTCTAAGAA; 3′ ATTACCGCCTTTGAGTGAGC
Terms and licenses: Academic/Nonprofit Terms; Industry Terms: Not Available to Industry
How to cite: pXWJ109HgAmp30E was a gift from Baojun Wang (Addgene plasmid # 123149 ; http://n2t.net/addgene:123149 ; RRID:Addgene_123149)
