[The description below was written by a language model from this plasmid's Addgene catalogue record and pLannotate feature annotations shown in this document.]
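Description:
pXWJ109HgAmp30E is a bacterial synthetic-biology plasmid that turns E. coli into a whole-cell mercury sensor with built-in transcriptional signal amplification. It is built on the BioBrick backbone pSB3K3, which replicates from a p15A origin (catalogued as low copy) and is selected with kanamycin through the aph(3')-Ia gene. A short β-lactamase fragment is also annotated in the backbone but is only a remnant. The roughly 3.9 kb synthetic insert sits between the BioBrick prefix and suffix, with the flanking EcoRI and PstI sites retained.

The circuit consists of three modules, each closed by a double rrnB T1/T7Te terminator. In the first, the constitutive promoter J109, which the annotation matches to a fragment of an Anderson-family J23119-type promoter, drives MerR, the mercury-responsive regulator that represses its target promoter without Hg(II) and activates it when the ion is bound. In the second, the MerR-controlled PmerT promoter drives hrpR and hrpS. The automated annotation labels these two reading frames as hyfR fragments, most likely because of homology among sigma-54 enhancer-binding proteins, whereas the catalogue identifies them as HrpR and HrpS. These two proteins act together to activate the third module, in which the PhrpLE promoter variant drives gfp; here the annotation tool labels the reporter as hfriFP. The "30" and "32" in the insert name appear to denote the ribosome binding sites used, although the record does not define them.

A weak mercury input at PmerT is thereby converted into a stronger fluorescent output, which suits the plasmid to ultrasensitive toxic-metal detection. The repository's sequenced record is about 80 nt shorter than the depositor's sequence and lacks the annotated his operon terminator downstream of the suffix.
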