Features (pLannotate 1.2.2; 20 found; start..end, strand, type, name):
      1..22      +  misc_feature   BioBrick prefix: BioBrick prefix for parts that do not start with "ATG"
     26..45      +  promoter       J23119(SpeI) promoter (fragment): bacterial promoter (Registry of Standard Biological Parts BBa J23119) modified to end with an SpeI site
     85..516     +  CDS            merR: MERR_PSEAI - Experimental evidence at protein level: Swiss-Prot protein existence level 1. Mediates the mercuric-dependent induction of mercury resistance operon. In the absence of mercury MerR represses transcription by binding tightly to the mer operator region; when mercury is present the dimeric complex binds a single ion and becomes a potent transcriptional activator, while remaining bound to the mer site. From Pseudomonas aeruginosa.
    536..607     +  terminator     rrnB T1 terminator: transcription terminator T1 from the E. coli rrnB gene
    623..650     +  terminator     T7Te terminator: phage T7 early transcription terminator
    844..1467    +  CDS            hyfR (fragment): HYFR_ECOLI - Experimental evidence at protein level: Swiss-Prot protein existence level 1. A transcriptional activator of its own operon; when overexpressed operon expression is strongly enhanced by low pH (under pH 6.0), strongly inhibited by O(2) but only weakly stimulated by fumarate (PubMed:12426353, PubMed:14702328). Expression in situ is very weak (PubMed:12426353, PubMed:14702328). From Escherichia coli (strain K12).
   1810..2460    +  CDS            hyfR (fragment): HYFR_ECOLI - Experimental evidence at protein level: Swiss-Prot protein existence level 1. A transcriptional activator of its own operon; when overexpressed operon expression is strongly enhanced by low pH (under pH 6.0), strongly inhibited by O(2) but only weakly stimulated by fumarate (PubMed:12426353, PubMed:14702328). Expression in situ is very weak (PubMed:12426353, PubMed:14702328). From Escherichia coli (strain K12).
   2670..2741    +  terminator     rrnB T1 terminator: transcription terminator T1 from the E. coli rrnB gene
   2757..2784    +  terminator     T7Te terminator: phage T7 early transcription terminator
   3036..3749    +  CDS            hfriFP: hfriFP is a fluorescent protein published in 2013, derived from Herbaspirillum frisingense.
   3772..3843    +  terminator     rrnB T1 terminator: transcription terminator T1 from the E. coli rrnB gene
   3859..3886    +  terminator     T7Te terminator: phage T7 early transcription terminator
   3893..3913    +  misc_feature   BioBrick suffix: universal suffix for all parts
   3914..3973    +  terminator     his operon terminator: This putative transcriptin terminator from the E. coli his operon has a 2-bp deletion introduced during synthesis. Its efficiency has not been determined.
   4131..4946    -  CDS            KanR: aminoglycoside phosphotransferase; aph(3')-Ia; confers resistance to kanamycin in bacteria or G418 (Geneticin®) in eukaryotes
   5273..5299    +  misc_feature   bom (fragment): basis of mobility region from pBR322
   5398..5453    -  rep_origin     RSF ori (fragment): Plasmids containing the RSF 1030 origin of replication can be propagated in E. coli cells that contain additional plasmids with compatible origins.
   5541..6085    -  rep_origin     p15A ori: Plasmids containing the medium-copy-number p15A origin of replication can be propagated in E. coli cells that contain a second plasmid with the ColE1 origin.
   6251..6496    -  CDS            bla(M) (fragment): β-lactamase lacking the signal sequence; bla(M); allows cytosolic expression of β-lactamase
   6575..6618    -  terminator     bacterial terminator: putative bacterial transcription terminator
>Addgene plasmid #123149 | pXWJ109HgAmp30E | depositor full sequence | sequence record 235117 | pXWJ109HgAmp30E sequence 6620 bps
GAATTCGCGGCCGCTTCTAGAGTTTACAGCTAGCTCAGTCCTAGGGACTGTGCTAGCTACTAGAGTCACA
CAGGAAAGTACTAGATGGAAAATAATTTGGAAAACCTGACCATTGGCGTTTTTGCCAAGGCGGCCGGGGT
CAACGTGGAGACAATCCGCTTCTATCAGCGCAAGGGCCTGTTGCGGGAACCGGACAAGCCTTACGGCAGC
ATCCGCCGCTATGGGGAGGCGGACGTGGTTCGGGTGAAATTCGTGAAATCGGCACAGCGGCTGGGGTTCA
GTCTGGACGAGATTGCCGAGCTGTTGCGGCTCGACGATGGCACCCACTGCGAGGAGGCCAGCAGCCTGGC
CGAACACAAGCTCAAGGACGTGCGCGAGAAGATGGCCGACTTGGCGCGCATGGAAACCGTGCTGTCTGAA
CTCGTGTGCGCCTGCCATGCACGAAAGGGGAATGTTTCCTGCCCGTTGATCGCGTCACTACAGGGCGAAG
CAGGCCTGGCAAGGTCAGCTATGCCTTAGTACTAGAGCCAGGCATCAAATAAAACGAAAGGCTCAGTCGA
AAGACTGGGCCTTTCGTTTTATCTGTTGTTTGTCGGTGAACGCTCTCTACTAGAGTCACACTGGCTCACC
TTCGGGTGGGCCTTTCTGCGTTTATATGGATCCGTTCCATATCGCTTGACTACGTACATGAGTACGGAAG
TAAGGTTACGCTATCCAATCCTACTAGAGATTAAAGAGGAGAAATACTAGATGAGTACAGGCATCGATAA
GGACGTCCGAGAGTGTTGGGGCGTAACTGCATTATCAGCGGGTCATCAAATTGCAATGAATAGCGCGTTT
CTGGATATGGACTTGCTGTTGTGCGGGGAAACCGGCACCGGCAAGGACACACTGGCCAACCGCATTCACG
AGTTGTCCAGCAGGTCGGGACCCTTTGTGGGCATGAACTGCGCCGCCATTCCCGAGTCGCTGGCAGAGAG
CCAGTTATTCGGTGTGGTCAACGGTGCATTCACCGGCGTATGCCGGGCTCGCGAGGGCTACATAGAGGCC
TCCAGTGGTGGCACCTTGTACCTGGATGAAATCGACAGCATGCCGTTGAGCCTGCAAGCCAAACTGCTGC
GTGTGTTGGAGAGTCGAGGTATCGAGCGTCTGGGCTCGACCGAATTTATCCCGGTGGATCTGCGGATCAT
TGCCTCGGCCCAGCGGCCACTGGATGAACTGGTGGAACAAGGACTTTTCCGTCGCGACCTGTTTTTTCGG
CTCAACGTGCTGACGCTTCACTTGCCAGCCTTGCGCAAACGTCGTGAACAGATCCTGCCATTGTTCGACC
AGTTCACCCAGGGTATCGCTGCCGAGTTCGGACGTCCCGCTCCTGCGCTGGACAGCGGGCGTGTGCAGCT
GCTGCTCAGCCACGACTGGCCGGGCAACATCCGCGAATTGAAGTCTGCGGCCAAGCGCTTCGTACTCGGC
TTCCCCTTGCTGGGCGCCGACCCTGTGGAAGCGCTTGACCCTGCCACGGGGCTGCGCACGCAAATGCGCA
TCATCGAGAAAATGCTCATCCAGGATGCCTTGAAGCGGCACAGGCACAATTTCGACGCGGTGCTTCAGGA
GTTGGAGTTGCCAAGACGCACCCTGTATCACCGCATGAAGGAACTGGGAGTTGCAGCGCCGATCGCTGCG
ACGGCCGGGGTCTAATAAAACGCAGGTGTGGTTATGCTACTAGAGATTAAAGAGGAGAAATACTAGATGA
TGAGTCTTGATGAAAGGTTTGAGGATGATCTGGACGAGGAGCGGGTTCCGAATCTGGGGATAGTTGCCGA
AAGTATTTCGCAACTGGGTATCGACGTGCTGCTATCGGGTGAGACCGGCACGGGCAAAGACACGATTGCC
CGACGGATTCATGAGATGTCAGGCCGCAAAGGGCGCCTGGTGGCGATGAATTGCGCGGCCATTCCGGAGT
CCCTCGCCGAGAGCGAGTTATTCGGCGTGGTCAGCGGTGCCTACACCGGCGCTGATCGCTCCAGAGTCGG
TTATGTCGAAGCGGCGCAGGGCGGCACGCTGTACCTGGATGAGATCGATAGCATGCCGCTGAGCCTGCAA
GCCAAATTGCTGAGGGTGCTGGAAACCCGAGCGCTTGAACGGCTGGGTTCGACGTCGACGATCAAGCTGG
ATATCTGCGTGATCGCCTCCGCCCAATGCTCGCTGGACGACGCCGTCGAGCGGGGGCAGTTTCGTCGCGA
TCTGTATTTTCGCCTGAACGTCCTGACACTCAAGCTTCCTCCGCTACGTAACCAGTCTGATCGCATAGTT
CCCCTGTTCACACGTTTTACGGCCGCCGCCGCGAGGGAGCTCGGTGTTCCCGTTCCCGATGTTTGCCCAC
TGCTGCACAAAGTGCTGCTGGGCCACGACTGGCCCGGCAATATCCGTGAGCTCAAGGCGGCAGCCAAACG
CCATGTGCTGGGTTTCCCCTTGCTGGGCGCCGAGCCGCAGGGCGAAGAGCACTTGGCCTGTGGGCTCAAA
TCGCAATTGCGAGTGATCGAAAAAGCCCTGATTCAGGAGTCGCTCAAGCGCCACGACAATTGTGTGGATT
CGGTAAGCCTGGAACTGGACGTGCCACGCCGTACGCTCTATCGACGCATCAAAGAATTGCAGATCTAATA
ACCAGGCATCAAATAAAACGAAAGGCTCAGTCGAAAGACTGGGCCTTTCGTTTTATCTGTTGTTTGTCGG
TGAACGCTCTCTACTAGAGTCACACTGGCTCACCTTCGGGTGGGCCTTTCTGCGTTTATATACTAGAGGC
CGGATTATGTCCGCTGAGTGGGTCACGGTCCCGGATCAGTTCCCTTGCGAAGCTGACCGATGTTTTTGTG
CCAAAAGCTGTTGTGGCAAAAAACGGTTTGCGCAAAGTTTTGTATTACAAAGAATTTCACATTTTAAAAT
ATCTTTATAAATCAATCAGTTATTTCTATTTTCAAGCTGGCACGGTTATTGCTATAGGGCTTGTACTACT
AGAGATTAAAGAGGAGAAATACTAGATGCGTAAAGGAGAAGAACTTTTCACTGGAGTTGTCCCAATTCTT
GTTGAATTAGATGGTGATGTTAATGGGCACAAATTTTCTGTCAGTGGAGAGGGTGAAGGTGATGCAACAT
ACGGAAAACTTACCCTTAAATTTATTTGCACTACTGGAAAACTACCTGTTCCATGGCCAACACTTGTCAC
TACTTTCGGTTATGGTGTTCAATGCTTTGCGAGATACCCAGATCATATGAAACAGCATGACTTTTTCAAG
AGTGCCATGCCCGAAGGTTATGTACAGGAAAGAACTATATTTTTCAAAGATGACGGGAACTACAAGACAC
GTGCTGAAGTCAAGTTTGAAGGTGATACCCTTGTTAATAGAATCGAGTTAAAAGGTATTGATTTTAAAGA
AGATGGAAACATTCTTGGACACAAATTGGAATACAACTATAACTCACACAATGTATACATCATGGCAGAC
AAACAAAAGAATGGAATCAAAGTTAACTTCAAAATTAGACACAACATTGAAGATGGAAGCGTTCAACTAG
CAGACCATTATCAACAAAATACTCCAATTGGCGATGGCCCTGTCCTTTTACCAGACAACCATTACCTGTC
CACACAATCTGCCCTTTCGAAAGATCCCAACGAAAAGAGAGACCACATGGTCCTTCTTGAGTTTGTAACA
GCTGCTGGGATTACACATGGCATGGATGAACTATACAAATAATAATACTAGAGCCAGGCATCAAATAAAA
CGAAAGGCTCAGTCGAAAGACTGGGCCTTTCGTTTTATCTGTTGTTTGTCGGTGAACGCTCTCTACTAGA
GTCACACTGGCTCACCTTCGGGTGGGCCTTTCTGCGTTTATATACTAGTAGCGGCCGCTGCAGTCCGGCA
AAAAAACGGGCAAGGTGTCACCACCCTGCCCTTTTTCTTTAAAACCGAAAAGATTACTTCGCGTTATGCA
GGCTTCCTCGCTCACTGACTCGCTGCGCTCGGTCGTTCGGCTGCGGCGAGCGGTATCAGCTCACTCAAAG
GCGGTAATCTCGAGTCCCGTCAAGTCAGCGTAATGCTCTGCCAGTGTTACAACCAATTAACCAATTCTGA
TTAGAAAAACTCATCGAGCATCAAATGAAACTGCAATTTATTCATATCAGGATTATCAATACCATATTTT
TGAAAAAGCCGTTTCTGTAATGAAGGAGAAAACTCACCGAGGCAGTTCCATAGGATGGCAAGATCCTGGT
ATCGGTCTGCGATTCCGACTCGTCCAACATCAATACAACCTATTAATTTCCCCTCGTCAAAAATAAGGTT
ATCAAGTGAGAAATCACCATGAGTGACGACTGAATCCGGTGAGAATGGCAAAAGCTTATGCATTTCTTTC
CAGACTTGTTCAACAGGCCAGCCATTACGCTCGTCATCAAAATCACTCGCATCAACCAAACCGTTATTCA
TTCGTGATTGCGCCTGAGCGAGACGAAATACGCGATCGCTGTTAAAAGGACAATTACAAACAGGAATCGA
ATGCAACCGGCGCAGGAACACTGCCAGCGCATCAACAATATTTTCACCTGAATCAGGATATTCTTCTAAT
ACCTGGAATGCTGTTTTCCCGGGGATCGCAGTGGTGAGTAACCATGCATCATCAGGAGTACGGATAAAAT
GCTTGATGGTCGGAAGAGGCATAAATTCCGTCAGCCAGTTTAGTCTGACCATCTCATCTGTAACATCATT
GGCAACGCTACCTTTGCCATGTTTCAGAAACAACTCTGGCGCATCGGGCTTCCCATACAATCGATAGATT
GTCGCACCTGATTGCCCGACATTATCGCGAGCCCATTTATACCCATATAAATCAGCATCCATGTTGGAAT
TTAATCGCGGCCTCGAGCAAGACGTTTCCCGTTGAATATGGCTCATAACACCCCTTGTATTACTGTTTAT
GTAAGCAGACAGTTTTATTGTTCATGATGATATATTTTTATCTTGTGCAATGTAACATCAGAGATTTTGA
GACACAACGTGGCTTTGTTGAATAAATCGAACTTTTGCTGAGTTGAAGGATCAGATCACGCATCTTCCCG
ACAACGCAGACCGTTCCGTGGCAAAGCAAAAGTTCAAAATCACCAACTGGTCCACCTACAACAAAGCTCT
CATCAACCGTGGCTCCCTCACTTTCTGGCTGGATGATGGGGCGATTCAGGCCTGGTATGAGTCAGCAACA
CCTTCTTCACGAGGCAGACCTCAGCGCTAGCGGAGTGTATACTGGCTTACTATGTTGGCACTGATGAGGG
TGTCAGTGAAGTGCTTCATGTGGCAGGAGAAAAAAGGCTGCACCGGTGCGTCAGCAGAATATGTGATACA
GGATATATTCCGCTTCCTCGCTCACTGACTCGCTACGCTCGGTCGTTCGACTGCGGCGAGCGGAAATGGC
TTACGAACGGGGCGGAGATTTCCTGGAAGATGCCAGGAAGATACTTAACAGGGAAGTGAGAGGGCCGCGG
CAAAGCCGTTTTTCCATAGGCTCCGCCCCCCTGACAAGCATCACGAAATCTGACGCTCAAATCAGTGGTG
GCGAAACCCGACAGGACTATAAAGATACCAGGCGTTTCCCCTGGCGGCTCCCTCGTGCGCTCTCCTGTTC
CTGCCTTTCGGTTTACCGGTGTCATTCCGCTGTTATGGCCGCGTTTGTCTCATTCCACGCCTGACACTCA
GTTCCGGGTAGGCAGTTCGCTCCAAGCTGGACTGTATGCACGAACCCCCCGTTCAGTCCGACCGCTGCGC
CTTATCCGGTAACTATCGTCTTGAGTCCAACCCGGAAAGACATGCAAAAGCACCACTGGCAGCAGCCACT
GGTAATTGATTTAGAGGAGTTAGTCTTGAAGTCATGCGCCGGTTAAGGCTAAACTGAAAGGACAAGTTTT
GGTGACTGCGCTCCTCCAAGCCAGTTACCTCGGTTCAAAGAGTTGGTAGCTCAGAGAACCTTCGAAAAAC
CGCCCTGCAAGGCGGTTTTTTCGTTTTCAGAGCAAGAGATTACGCGCAGACCAAAACGATCTCAAGAAGA
TCATCTTATTAAGGGGTCTGACGCTCAGTGGAACGAAAACTCACGTTAAGGGATTTTGGTCATGAGATTA
TCAAAAAGGATCTTCACCTAGATCCTTTTAAATTAAAAATGAAGTTTTAAATCAATCTAAAGTATATATG
AGTAAACTTGGTCTGACAGTTACCAATGCTTAATCAGTGAGGCACCTATCTCAGCGATCTGTCTATTTCG
TTCATCCATAGTTGCCTGACTCCCCGTCGTGTAGATAACTACGATACGGGAGGGCTTACCATCTGGCCCC
AGTGCTGCAATGATACCGCGAGACCCACGCTCACCGGCTCCAGATTTATCAGCAATAAACCAGCCAGCCG
GAAGGGCCGAGCGCAGAAGTGGTCCTGCAACTTTATCCGCCTCCATCCAGTCTATTCCATGGTGCCACCT
GACGTCTAAGAAACCATTATTATCATGACATTAACCTATAAAAATAGGCGTATCACGAGGCAGAATTTCA
GATAAAAAAAATCCTTAGCTTTCGCTAAGGATGATTTCTG
