Features (pLannotate 1.2.2; 19 found; start..end, strand, type, name):
      1..22      +  misc_feature   BioBrick prefix: BioBrick prefix for parts that do not start with "ATG"
     26..45      +  promoter       J23119(SpeI) promoter (fragment): bacterial promoter (Registry of Standard Biological Parts BBa J23119) modified to end with an SpeI site
     85..516     +  CDS            merR: MERR_PSEAI - Experimental evidence at protein level: Swiss-Prot protein existence level 1. Mediates the mercuric-dependent induction of mercury resistance operon. In the absence of mercury MerR represses transcription by binding tightly to the mer operator region; when mercury is present the dimeric complex binds a single ion and becomes a potent transcriptional activator, while remaining bound to the mer site. From Pseudomonas aeruginosa.
    536..607     +  terminator     rrnB T1 terminator: transcription terminator T1 from the E. coli rrnB gene
    623..650     +  terminator     T7Te terminator: phage T7 early transcription terminator
    844..1467    +  CDS            hyfR (fragment): HYFR_ECOLI - Experimental evidence at protein level: Swiss-Prot protein existence level 1. A transcriptional activator of its own operon; when overexpressed operon expression is strongly enhanced by low pH (under pH 6.0), strongly inhibited by O(2) but only weakly stimulated by fumarate (PubMed:12426353, PubMed:14702328). Expression in situ is very weak (PubMed:12426353, PubMed:14702328). From Escherichia coli (strain K12).
   1807..2457    +  CDS            hyfR (fragment): HYFR_ECOLI - Experimental evidence at protein level: Swiss-Prot protein existence level 1. A transcriptional activator of its own operon; when overexpressed operon expression is strongly enhanced by low pH (under pH 6.0), strongly inhibited by O(2) but only weakly stimulated by fumarate (PubMed:12426353, PubMed:14702328). Expression in situ is very weak (PubMed:12426353, PubMed:14702328). From Escherichia coli (strain K12).
   2667..2738    +  terminator     rrnB T1 terminator: transcription terminator T1 from the E. coli rrnB gene
   2754..2781    +  terminator     T7Te terminator: phage T7 early transcription terminator
   3033..3746    +  CDS            hfriFP: hfriFP is a fluorescent protein published in 2013, derived from Herbaspirillum frisingense.
   3769..3840    +  terminator     rrnB T1 terminator: transcription terminator T1 from the E. coli rrnB gene
   3856..3883    +  terminator     T7Te terminator: phage T7 early transcription terminator
   3890..3910    +  misc_feature   BioBrick suffix: universal suffix for all parts
   4050..4865    -  CDS            KanR: aminoglycoside phosphotransferase; aph(3')-Ia; confers resistance to kanamycin in bacteria or G418 (Geneticin®) in eukaryotes
   5192..5218    +  misc_feature   bom (fragment): basis of mobility region from pBR322
   5317..5372    -  rep_origin     RSF ori (fragment): Plasmids containing the RSF 1030 origin of replication can be propagated in E. coli cells that contain additional plasmids with compatible origins.
   5460..6004    -  rep_origin     p15A ori: Plasmids containing the medium-copy-number p15A origin of replication can be propagated in E. coli cells that contain a second plasmid with the ColE1 origin.
   6170..6415    -  CDS            bla(M) (fragment): β-lactamase lacking the signal sequence; bla(M); allows cytosolic expression of β-lactamase
   6494..6537    -  terminator     bacterial terminator: putative bacterial transcription terminator
>Addgene plasmid #123149 | pXWJ109HgAmp30E | addgene full sequence | sequence record 244017 | Addgene NGS Result
GAATTCGCGGCCGCTTCTAGAGTTTACAGCTAGCTCAGTCCTAGGGACTGTGCTAGCTACTAGAGTCACA
CAGGAAAGTACTAGATGGAAAATAATTTGGAAAACCTGACCATTGGCGTTTTTGCCAAGGCGGCCGGGGT
CAACGTGGAGACAATCCGCTTCTATCAGCGCAAGGGCCTGTTGCGGGAACCGGACAAGCCTTACGGCAGC
ATCCGCCGCTATGGGGAGGCGGACGTGGTTCGGGTGAAATTCGTGAAATCGGCACAGCGGCTGGGGTTCA
GTCTGGACGAGATTGCCGAGCTGTTGCGGCTCGACGATGGCACCCACTGCGAGGAGGCCAGCAGCCTGGC
CGAACACAAGCTCAAGGACGTGCGCGAGAAGATGGCCGACTTGGCGCGCATGGAAACCGTGCTGTCTGAA
CTCGTGTGCGCCTGCCATGCACGAAAGGGGAATGTTTCCTGCCCGTTGATCGCGTCACTACAGGGCGAAG
CAGGCCTGGCAAGGTCAGCTATGCCTTAGTACTAGAGCCAGGCATCAAATAAAACGAAAGGCTCAGTCGA
AAGACTGGGCCTTTCGTTTTATCTGTTGTTTGTCGGTGAACGCTCTCTACTAGAGTCACACTGGCTCACC
TTCGGGTGGGCCTTTCTGCGTTTATATGGATCCGTTCCATATCGCTTGACTACGTACATGAGTACGGAAG
TAAGGTTACGCTATCCAATCCTACTAGAGATTAAAGAGGAGAAATACTAGATGAGTACAGGCATCGATAA
GGACGTCCGAGAGTGTTGGGGCGTAACTGCATTATCAGCGGGTCATCAAATTGCAATGAATAGCGCGTTT
CTGGATATGGACTTGCTGTTGTGCGGGGAAACCGGCACCGGCAAGGACACACTGGCCAACCGCATTCACG
AGTTGTCCAGCAGGTCGGGACCCTTTGTGGGCATGAACTGCGCCGCCATTCCCGAGTCGCTGGCAGAGAG
CCAGTTATTCGGTGTGGTCAACGGTGCATTCACCGGCGTATGCCGGGCTCGCGAGGGCTACATAGAGGCC
TCCAGTGGTGGCACCTTGTACCTGGATGAAATCGACAGCATGCCGTTGAGCCTGCAAGCCAAACTGCTGC
GTGTGTTGGAGAGTCGAGGTATCGAGCGTCTGGGCTCGACCGAATTTATCCCGGTGGATCTGCGGATCAT
TGCCTCGGCCCAGCGGCCACTGGATGAACTGGTGGAACAAGGACTTTTCCGTCGCGACCTGTTTTTTCGG
CTCAACGTGCTGACGCTTCACTTGCCAGCCTTGCGCAAACGTCGTGAACAGATCCTGCCATTGTTCGACC
AGTTCACCCAGGGTATCGCTGCCGAGTTCGGACGTCCCGCTCCTGCGCTGGACAGCGGGCGTGTGCAGCT
GCTGCTCAGCCACGACTGGCCGGGCAACATCCGCGAATTGAAGTCTGCGGCCAAGCGCTTCGTACTCGGC
TTCCCCTTGCTGGGCGCCGACCCTGTGGAAGCGCTTGACCCTGCCACGGGGCTGCGCACGCAAATGCGCA
TCATCGAGAAAATGCTCATCCAGGATGCCTTGAAGCGGCACAGGCACAATTTCGACGCGGTGCTTCAGGA
GTTGGAGTTGCCAAGACGCACCCTGTATCACCGCATGAAGGAACTGGGAGTTGCAGCGCCGATCGCTGCG
ACGGCCGGGGTCTAATAAAACGCAGGTGTGGTTATGCTACTAGAGATTAAAGAGGAGAAATACTAGATGA
GTCTTGATGAAAGGTTTGAGGATGATCTGGACGAGGAGCGGGTTCCGAATCTGGGGATAGTTGCCGAAAG
TATTTCGCAACTGGGTATCGACGTGCTGCTATCGGGTGAGACCGGCACGGGCAAAGACACGATTGCCCGA
CGGATTCATGAGATGTCAGGCCGCAAAGGGCGCCTGGTGGCGATGAATTGCGCGGCCATTCCGGAGTCCC
TCGCCGAGAGCGAGTTATTCGGCGTGGTCAGCGGTGCCTACACCGGCGCTGATCGCTCCAGAGTCGGTTA
TGTCGAAGCGGCGCAGGGCGGCACGCTGTACCTGGATGAGATCGATAGCATGCCGCTGAGCCTGCAAGCC
AAATTGCTGAGGGTGCTGGAAACCCGAGCGCTTGAACGGCTGGGTTCGACGTCGACGATCAAGCTGGATA
TCTGCGTGATCGCCTCCGCCCAATGCTCGCTGGACGACGCCGTCGAGCGGGGGCAGTTTCGTCGCGATCT
GTATTTTCGCCTGAACGTCCTGACACTCAAGCTTCCTCCGCTACGTAACCAGTCTGATCGCATAGTTCCC
CTGTTCACACGTTTTACGGCCGCCGCCGCGAGGGAGCTCGGTGTTCCCGTTCCCGATGTTTGCCCACTGC
TGCACAAAGTGCTGCTGGGCCACGACTGGCCCGGCAATATCCGTGAGCTCAAGGCGGCAGCCAAACGCCA
TGTGCTGGGTTTCCCCTTGCTGGGCGCCGAGCCGCAGGGCGAAGAGCACTTGGCCTGTGGGCTCAAATCG
CAATTGCGAGTGATCGAAAAAGCCCTGATTCAGGAGTCGCTCAAGCGCCACGACAATTGTGTGGATTCGG
TAAGCCTGGAACTGGACGTGCCACGCCGTACGCTCTATCGACGCATCAAAGAATTGCAGATCTAATAACC
AGGCATCAAATAAAACGAAAGGCTCAGTCGAAAGACTGGGCCTTTCGTTTTATCTGTTGTTTGTCGGTGA
ACGCTCTCTACTAGAGTCACACTGGCTCACCTTCGGGTGGGCCTTTCTGCGTTTATATACTAGAGGCCGG
ATTATGTCCGCTGAGTGGGTCACGGTCCCGGATCAGTTCCCTTGCGAAGCTGACCGATGTTTTTGTGCCA
AAAGCTGTTGTGGCAAAAAACGGTTTGCGCAAAGTTTTGTATTACAAAGAATTTCACATTTTAAAATATC
TTTATAAATCAATCAGTTATTTCTATTTTCAAGCTGGCACGGTTATTGCTATAGGGCTTGTACTACTAGA
GATTAAAGAGGAGAAATACTAGATGCGTAAAGGAGAAGAACTTTTCACTGGAGTTGTCCCAATTCTTGTT
GAATTAGATGGTGATGTTAATGGGCACAAATTTTCTGTCAGTGGAGAGGGTGAAGGTGATGCAACATACG
GAAAACTTACCCTTAAATTTATTTGCACTACTGGAAAACTACCTGTTCCATGGCCAACACTTGTCACTAC
TTTCGGTTATGGTGTTCAATGCTTTGCGAGATACCCAGATCATATGAAACAGCATGACTTTTTCAAGAGT
GCCATGCCCGAAGGTTATGTACAGGAAAGAACTATATTTTTCAAAGATGACGGGAACTACAAGACACGTG
CTGAAGTCAAGTTTGAAGGTGATACCCTTGTTAATAGAATCGAGTTAAAAGGTATTGATTTTAAAGAAGA
TGGAAACATTCTTGGACACAAATTGGAATACAACTATAACTCACACAATGTATACATCATGGCAGACAAA
CAAAAGAATGGAATCAAAGTTAACTTCAAAATTAGACACAACATTGAAGATGGAAGCGTTCAACTAGCAG
ACCATTATCAACAAAATACTCCAATTGGCGATGGCCCTGTCCTTTTACCAGACAACCATTACCTGTCCAC
ACAATCTGCCCTTTCGAAAGATCCCAACGAAAAGAGAGACCACATGGTCCTTCTTGAGTTTGTAACAGCT
GCTGGGATTACACATGGCATGGATGAACTATACAAATAATAATACTAGAGCCAGGCATCAAATAAAACGA
AAGGCTCAGTCGAAAGACTGGGCCTTTCGTTTTATCTGTTGTTTGTCGGTGAACGCTCTCTACTAGAGTC
ACACTGGCTCACCTTCGGGTGGGCCTTTCTGCGTTTATATACTAGTAGCGGCCGCTGCAGGCTTCCTCGC
TCACTGACTCGCTGCGCTCGGTCGTTCGGCTGCGGCGAGCGGTATCAGCTCACTCAAAGGCGGTAATCTC
GAGTCCCGTCAAGTCAGCGTAATGCTCTGCCAGTGTTACAACCAATTAACCAATTCTGATTAGAAAAACT
CATCGAGCATCAAATGAAACTGCAATTTATTCATATCAGGATTATCGATACCATATTTTTGAAAAAGCCG
TTTCTGTAATGAAGGAGAAAACTCACCGAGGCAGTTCCATAGGATGGCAAGATCCTGGTATCGGTCTGCG
ATTCCGACTCGTCCAACATCAATACAACCTATTAATTTCCCCTCGTCAAAAATAAGGTTATCAAGTGAGA
AATCACCATGAGTGACGACTGAATCCGGTGAGAATGGCAAAAGCTTATGCATTTCTTTCCAGACTTGTTC
AACAGGCCAGCCATTACGCTCGTCATCAAAATCACTCGCATCAACCAAACCGTTATTCATTCGTGATTGC
GCCTGAGCGAGACGAAATACGCGATCGCTGTTAAAAGGACAATTACAAACAGGAATCGAATGCAACCGGC
GCAGGAACACTGCCAGCGCATCAACAATATTTTCACCTGAATCAGGATATTCTTCTAATACCTGGAATGC
TGTTTTCCCGGGGATCGCAGTGGTGAGTAACCATGCATCATCAGGAGTACGGATAAAATGCTTGATGGTC
GGAAGAGGCATAAATTCCGTCAGCCAGTTTAGTCTGACCATCTCATCTGTAACATCATTGGCAACGCTAC
CTTTGCCATGTTTCAGAAACAACTCTGGCGCATCGGGCTTCCCATACAATCGATAGATTGTCGCACCTGA
TTGCCCGACATTATCGCGAGCCCATTTATACCCATATAAATCAGCATCCATGTTGGAATTTAATCGCGGC
CTGGAGCAAGACGTTTCCCGTTGAATATGGCTCATAACACCCCTTGTATTACTGTTTATGTAAGCAGACA
GTTTTATTGTTCATGATGATATATTTTTATCTTGTGCAATGTAACATCAGAGATTTTGAGACACAACGTG
GCTTTGTTGAATAAATCGAACTTTTGCTGAGTTGAAGGATCAGATCACGCATCTTCCCGACAACGCAGAC
CGTTCCGTGGCAAAGCAAAAGTTCAAAATCACCAACTGGTCCACCTACAACAAAGCTCTCATCAACCGTG
GCTCCCTCACTTTCTGGCTGGATGATGGGGCGATTCAGGCCTGGTATGAGTCAGCAACACCTTCTTCACG
AGGCAGACCTCAGCGCTAGCGGAGTGTATACTGGCTTACTATGTTGGCACTGATGAGGGTGTCAGTGAAG
TGCTTCATGTGGCAGGAGAAAAAAGGCTGCACCGGTGCGTCAGCAGAATATGTGATACAGGATATATTCC
GCTTCCTCGCTCACTGACTCGCTACGCTCGGTCGTTCGACTGCGGCGAGCGGAAATGGCTTACGAACGGG
GCGGAGATTTCCTGGAAGATGCCAGGAAGATACTTAACAGGGAAGTGAGAGGGCCGCGGCAAAGCCGTTT
TTCCATAGGCTCCGCCCCCTGACAAGCATCACGAAATCTGACGCTCAAATCAGTGGTGGCGAAACCCGAC
AGGACTATAAAGATACCAGGCGTTTCCCCCTGGCGGCTCCCTCGTGCGCTCTCCTGTTCCTGCCTTTCGG
TTTACCGGTGTCATTCCGCTGTTATGGCCGCGTTTGTCTCATTCCACGCCTGACACTCAGTTCCGGGTAG
GCAGTTCGCTCCAAGCTGGACTGTATGCACGAACCCCCCGTTCAGTCCGACCGCTGCGCCTTATCCGGTA
ACTATCGTCTTGAGTCCAACCCGGAAAGACATGCAAAAGCACCACTGGCAGCAGCCACTGGTAATTGATT
TAGAGGAGTTAGTCTTGAAGTCATGCGCCGGTTAAGGCTAAACTGAAAGGACAAGTTTTGGTGACTGCGC
TCCTCCAAGCCAGTTACCTCGGTTCAAAGAGTTGGTAGCTCAGAGAACCTTCAAAAAACCGCCCTGCAAG
GCGGTTTTTTCGTTTTCAGAGCAAGAGATTACGCGCAGACCAAAACGATCTCAAGAAGATCATCTTATTA
AGGGGTCTGACGCTCAGTGGAACGAAAACTCACGTTAAGGGATTTTGGTCATGAGATTATCAAAAAGGAT
CTTCACCTAGATCCTTTTAAATTAAAAATGAAGTTTTAAATCAATCTAAAGTATATATGAGTAAACTTGG
TCTGACAGTTACCAATGCTTAATCAGTGAGGCACCTATCTCAGCGATCTGTCTATTTCGTTCATCCATAG
TTGCCTGACTCCCCGTCGTGTAGATAACTACGATACGGGAGGGCTTACCATCTGGCCCCAGTGCTGCAAT
GATACCGCGAGACCCACGCTCACCGGCTCCAGATTTATCAGCAATAAACCAGCCAGCCGGAAGGGCCGAG
CGCAGAAGTGGTCCTGCAACTTTATCCGCCTCCATCCAGTCTATTCCATGGTGCCACCTGACGTCTAAGA
AACCATTATTATCATGACATTAACCTATAAAAATAGGCGTATCACGAGGCAGAATTTCAGATAAAAAAAA
TCCTTAGCTTTCGCTAAGGATGATTTCTG
